>Addgene plasmid #240801 | p2T-CMV-H2B-eGFP-SV40-Hygro | addgene full sequence | sequence record 481725 | Addgene NGS Result
[3 nt withheld, positions 1-3]
GGTGCTAGCGGATCTCATAGTGAGTCGTATTAATTTCGATAAGCCAGTAAGCAGTGGGTTCTCTAGTTAG
CCAGAGAGCTCTGCTTATATAGACCTCCCACCGTACACGCCTACCGCCCATTTGCGTCAATGGGGCGGAG
TTGTTACGACATTTTGGAAAGTCCCGTTGATTTTGGTGCCAAAACAAACTCCCATTGACGTCAATGGGGT
GGAGACTTGGAAATCCCCGTGAGTCAAACCGCTATCCACGCCCATTGATGTACTGCCAAAACCGCATCAC
CATGGTAATAGCGATGACTAATACGTAGATGTACTGCCAAGTAGGAAAGTCCCATAAGGTCATGTACTGG
GCATAATGCCAGGCGGGCCATTTACCGTCATTGACGTCAATAGGGGGCGTACTTGGCATATGATACACTT
GATGTACTGCCAAGTGGGCAGTTTACCGTAAATACTCCACCCATTGACGTCAATGGAAAGTCCCTATTGG
CGTTACTATGGGAACATACGTCATTATTGACGTCAATGGGCGGGGGTCGTTGGGCGGTCAGCCAGGCGGG
CCATTTACCGTAAGTTATGTAACGCGGAACTCCATATATGGGCTATGAACTAATGACCCCGTAATTGATT
ACTATTAATAACTAGTCAATAATCAATGTCAACGCGTATATCTTTACCGTAAGTTATGTAACGAAAGCAA
GTAACACCCTAACTGACACACATTCCACAGAATTCAAGTGATCTCCAAAAAATAAGTACTTTTTGACTGT
AAATAAAATTGTAAGGAGTAAAAAGTACTTTTTTTTCTAAAAAAATGTAATTAAGTAAAAGTAAAAGTAT
TGATTTTTAATTGTACTCAAGTAAAGTAAAAATCCCCAAAAATAATACTTAAGTACAGTAATCAAGTAAA
ATTACTCAAGTACTTTACACCTCTGGTTCTTGACCCCCTACCTTCAGCAAGCCCAGCAGATCCGAGCTCC
AGCTTTTGTTCCCTTTAGTGAGGGTTAATTGCGCGCTTGGCGTAATCATGGTCATAGCTGTTTCCTGTGT
GAAATTGTTATCCGCTCACAATTCCACACAACATACGAGCCGGAAGCATAAAGTGTAAAGCCTGGGGTGC
CTAATGAGTGAGCTAACTCACATTAATTGCGTTGCGCTCACTGCCCGCTTTCCAGTCGGGAAACCTGTCG
TGCCAGCTGCATTAATGAATCGGCCAACGCGCGGGGAGAGGCGGTTTGCGTATTGGGCGCTCTTCCGCTT
CCTCGCTCACTGACTCGCTGCGCTCGGTCGTTCGGCTGCGGCGAGCGGTATCAGCTCACTCAAAGGCGGT
AATACGGTTATCCACAGAATCAGGGGATAACGCAGGAAAGAACATGTGAGCAAAAGGCCAGCAAAAGGCC
AGGAACCGTAAAAAGGCCGCGTTGCTGGCGTTTTTCCATAGGCTCCGCCCCCCTGACGAGCATCACAAAA
ATCGACGCTCAAGTCAGAGGTGGCGAAACCCGACAGGACTATAAAGATACCAGGCGTTTCCCCCTGGAAG
CTCCCTCGTGCGCTCTCCTGTTCCGACCCTGCCGCTTACCGGATACCTGTCCGCCTTTCTCCCTTCGGGA
AGCGTGGCGCTTTCTCATAGCTCACGCTGTAGGTATCTCAGTTCGGTGTAGGTCGTTCGCTCCAAGCTGG
GCTGTGTGCACGAACCCCCCGTTCAGCCCGACCGCTGCGCCTTATCCGGTAACTATCGTCTTGAGTCCAA
CCCGGTAAGACACGACTTATCGCCACTGGCAGCAGCCACTGGTAACAGGATTAGCAGAGCGAGGTATGTA
GGCGGTGCTACAGAGTTCTTGAAGTGGTGGCCTAACTACGGCTACACTAGAAGAACAGTATTTGGTATCT
GCGCTCTGCTGAAGCCAGTTACCTTCGGAAAAAGAGTTGGTAGCTCTTGATCCGGCAAACAAACCACCGC
TGGTAGCGGTGGTTTTTTTGTTTGCAAGCAGCAGATTACGCGCAGAAAAAAAGGATCTCAAGAAGATCCT
TTGATCTTTTCTACGGGGTCTGACGCTCAGTGGAACGAAAACTCACGTTAAGGGATTTTGGTCATGAGAT
TATCAAAAAGGATCTTCACCTAGATCCTTTTAAATTAAAAATGAAGTTTTAAATCAATCTAAAGTATATA
TGAGTAAACTTGGTCTGACAGTTACCAATGCTTAATCAGTGAGGCACCTATCTCAGCGATCTGTCTATTT
CGTTCATCCATAGTTGCCTGACTCCCCGTCGTGTAGATAACTACGATACGGGAGGGCTTACCATCTGGCC
CCAGTGCTGCAATGATACCGCGAGACCCACGCTCACCGGCTCCAGATTTATCAGCAATAAACCAGCCAGC
CGGAAGGGCCGAGCGCAGAAGTGGTCCTGCAACTTTATCCGCCTCCATCCAGTCTATTAATTGTTGCCGG
GAAGCTAGAGTAAGTAGTTCGCCAGTTAATAGTTTGCGCAACGTTGTTGCCATTGCTACAGGCATCGTGG
TGTCACGCTCGTCGTTTGGTATGGCTTCATTCAGCTCCGGTTCCCAACGATCAAGGCGAGTTACATGATC
CCCCATGTTGTGCAAAAAAGCGGTTAGCTCCTTCGGTCCTCCGATCGTTGTCAGAAGTAAGTTGGCCGCA
GTGTTATCACTCATGGTTATGGCAGCACTGCATAATTCTCTTACTGTCATGCCATCCGTAAGATGCTTTT
CTGTGACTGGTGAGTACTCAACCAAGTCATTCTGAGAATAGTGTATGCGGCGACCGAGTTGCTCTTGCCC
GGCGTCAATACGGGATAATACCGCGCCACATAGCAGAACTTTAAAAGTGCTCATCATTGGAAAACGTTCT
TCGGGGCGAAAACTCTCAAGGATCTTACCGCTGTTGAGATCCAGTTCGATGTAACCCACTCGTGCACCCA
ACTGATCTTCAGCATCTTTTACTTTCACCAGCGTTTCTGGGTGAGCAAAAACAGGAAGGCAAAATGCCGC
AAAAAAGGGAATAAGGGCGACACGGAAATGTTGAATACTCATACTCTTCCTTTTTCAATATTATTGAAGC
ATTTATCAGGGTTATTGTCTCATGAGCGGATACATATTTGAATGTATTTAGAAAAATAAACAAATAGGGG
TTCCGCGCACATTTCCCCGAAAAGTGCCACCTAAATTGTAAGCGTTAATATTTTGTTAAAATTCGCGTTA
AATTTTTGTTAAATCAGCTCATTTTTTAACCAATAGGCCGAAATCGGCAAAATCCCTTATAAATCAAAAG
AATAGACCGAGATAGGGT
[37 nt withheld, positions 3312-3348]
AAAGAACGTGGACTCCAACGTCAAAGG
[49 nt withheld, positions 3376-3424]
T
[91 nt withheld, positions 3426-3516]
G
[124 nt withheld, positions 3518-3641]
CCCATTCGCCATTCAGGCTGCGCAACTGTTGGGAAGGGCGATCGGTGCGGGCCTCTTCGCTATTACGCCA
GCTGGCGAAAGGGGGATGTGCTGCAAGGCGATTAAGTTGGGTAACGCCAGGGTTTTCCCAGTCACGACGT
TGTAAAACGACGGCCAGTGAGCGCGCGTAATACGACTCACTATAGGGCGAATTGGGTACCGGCATATGGT
TCTTGACAGAGGTGTAAAAAGTACTCAAAAATTTTACTCAAGTGAAAGTACAAGTACTTAGGGAAAATTT
TACTCAATTAAAAGTAAAAGTATCTGGCTAGAATCTTACTTGAGTAAAAGTAAAAAAGTACTCCATTAAA
ATTGTACTTGAGTATTAAGGAAGTAAAAGTAAAAGCAAGAAAGATCGATCTCGAAGGATCTGGAGGCCAC
CATGGTGTCGATTTATTCCTTTGCCCTCGGACGAGTGCTGGGGCGTCGGTTTCCACTATCGGCGAGTACT
TCTACACAGCCATCGGTCCAGACGGCCGCGCTTCTGCGGGCGATTTGTGTACGCCCGACAGTCCCGGCTC
CGGATCGGACGATTGCGTCGCATCGACCCTGCGCCCAAGCTGCATCATCGAAATTGCCGTCAACCAAGCT
CTGATAGAGTTGGTCAAGACCAATGCGGAGCATATACGCCCGGAGCCGCGGCGATCCTGCAAGCTCCGGA
TGCCTCCGCTCGAAGTAGCGCGTCTGCTGCTCCATACAAGCCAACCACGGCCTCCAGAAGAAGATGTTGG
CGACCTCGTATTGGGAATCCCCGAACATCGCCTCGCTCCAGTCAATGACCGCTGTTATGCGGCCATTGTC
CGTCAGGACATTGTTGGAGCCGAAATCCGCGTGCACGAGGTGCCGGACTTCGGGGCAGTCCTCGGCCCAA
AGCATCAGCTCATCGAGAGCCTGCGCGACGGACGCACTGACGGTGTCGTCCATCACAGTTTGCCAGTGAT
ACACATGGGGATCAGCAATCGCGCATATGAAATCACGCCACGTAGTGTATTGACCGATTCCTTGCGGTCC
GAATGGGCCGAACCCGCTCGTCTGGCTAAGATCGGCCGCAGCGATCGCATCCATGGCCTCCGCGACCGGC
TGCAGAACAGCGGGCAGTTCGGTTTCAGGCAGGTCTTGCAACGTGACACCCTGTGCACGGCGGGAGATGC
AATAGGTCAGGCTCTCGCTGAATTCCCCAATGTCAAGCACTTCCGGAATCGGGAGCGCGGCCGATGCAAA
GTGCCGATGAACATAACGATCTTTGTAGAAACCATCGGCGCAGCTATTTACCCGCAGGACATATCCACGC
CCTCCTACATCGAAGCTGAAAGCACGAGATTCTTCGCCCTCCGAGAGCTGCATCAGGTCGGAGACGCTGT
CGAACTTTTCGATCAGAAACTTCTCGACAGACGTCGCGGTGAGTTCAGGCTTTTTCATGGTCGCGTTTTG
CAAAAGCCTAGGCCTCCAAAAAAGCCTCCTCACTACTTCTGGAATAGCTCAGAGGCCGAGGCGGCCTCGG
CCTCTGCATAAATAAAAAAAATTAGTCAGCCATGGGGCGGAGAATGGGCGGAACTGGGCGGAGTTAGGGG
CGGGATGGGCGGAGTTAGGGGCGGGACTATGGTTGCTGACTAATTGAGATGCATGCTTTGCATACTTCTG
CCTGCTGGGGAGCCTGGGGACTTTCCACACCTGGTTGCTGACTAATTGAGATGCATGCTTTGCATACTTC
TGCCTGCTGGGGAGCCTGGGGACTTTCCACACCCTAACTGACACACATTCGCGCGTTTACCCGGGGCTGG
TTCTTTCCGCCTCAGAAGCCATAGAGCCCACCGCATCCCCAGCATGCCTGCTATTGTCTTCCCAATCCTC
CCCCTTGCTGTCCTGCCCCACCCCACCCCCCAGAATAGAATGACACCTACTCAGACAATGCGATGCAATT
TCCTCATTTTATTAGGAAAGGACAGTGGGAGTGGCACCTTCCAGGGTCAAGGAAGGCACGGGGGAGGGGC
AAACAACAGATGGCTGGCAACTAGAAGGCACAGTCGAGGCTGATCAGCGGGTTTAAACCCGCTTTAGTAC
AGCTCGTCCATGCCGAGAGTGATCCCGGCGGCGGTCACGAACTCCAGCAGGACCATGTGATCGCGCTTCT
CGTTGGGGTCTTTGCTCAGCTTGGACTGGGTGCTCAGGTAGTGGTTGTCGGGCAGCAGCACGGGGCCGTC
GCCGATGGGGGTGTTCTGCTGGTAGTGGTCGGCGAGCTGCACGCTGCCGTCCTCGATGTTGTGGCGGATC
TTGAAGTTCACCTTGATGCCGTTCTTCTGCTTGTCGGCCATGATATAGACGTTGTGGCTGTTGTAGTTGT
ACTCCAGCTTGTGCCCCAGGATGTTGCCGTCCTCCTTGAAGTCGATGCCCTTCAGCTCGATGCGGTTCAC
CAGGGTGTCGCCCTCGAACTTCACCTCGGCGCGGGTCTTGTAGTTGCCGTCGTCCTTGAAGAAGATGGTG
CGCTCCTGGACGTAGCCTTCGGGCATGGCGGACTTGAAGAAGTCGTGCTGCTTCATGTGGTCGGGGTAGC
GGCTGAAGCACTGCACGCCGTAGGTCAGGGTGGTCACGAGGGTGGGCCAGGGCACGGGCAGCTTGCCGGT
GGTGCAGATGAACTTCAGGGTCAGCTTGCCGTAGGTGGCATCGCCCTCGCCCTCGCCGGACACGCTGAAC
TTGTGGCCGTTTACGTCGCCGTCCAGCTCGACCAGGATGGGCACCACCCCGGTGAACAGCTCCTCGCCCT
TGCTCACCATGACCGGTGGATC
[375 nt withheld, positions 6464-6838]
Features (pLannotate 1.2.2; 23 found; start..end, strand, type, name):
     20..38      -  intron         CMV intron (fragment): modified intron A from human cytomegalovirus (CMV)
     51..84      -  LTR            5' LTR (truncated) (fragment): truncated 5' long terminal repeat (LTR) from HIV-1
     80..283     -  promoter       CMV promoter: human cytomegalovirus (CMV) immediate early promoter
    284..663     -  enhancer       CMV enhancer: human cytomegalovirus immediate early enhancer
    676..696     -  enhancer       CMV enhancer (fragment): human cytomegalovirus immediate early enhancer; contains an 18-bp deletion relative to the standard CMV enhancer
    707..733     -  promoter       SV40 promoter (fragment): SV40 enhancer and early promoter
    995..1013    -  promoter       T3 promoter: promoter for bacteriophage T3 RNA polymerase
   1058..1074    -  protein_bind   lac operator: The lac repressor binds to the lac operator to inhibit transcription in E. coli. This inhibition can be relieved by adding lactose or isopropyl-β-D-thiogalactopyranoside (IPTG). lac repressor encoded by lacI
   1082..1112    -  promoter       lac promoter: promoter for the E. coli lac operon
   1127..1148    -  protein_bind   CAP binding site: CAP binding activates transcription in the presence of cAMP. E. coli catabolite activator protein
   1161..1253    -  CDS            lacI (fragment): lac repressor; lacI; The lac repressor binds to the lac operator to inhibit transcription in E. coli. This inhibition can be relieved by adding lactose or isopropyl-β-D-thiogalactopyranoside (IPTG).
   1436..2024    -  rep_origin     ori: high-copy-number ColE1/pMB1/pBR322/pUC origin of replication
   2195..3055    -  CDS            AmpR: β-lactamase; bla; confers resistance to ampicillin, carbenicillin, and related antibiotics
   3056..3160    -  promoter       AmpR promoter: bla
   3213..3641    -  rep_origin     f1 ori (sequence partly withheld): f1 bacteriophage origin of replication; arrow indicates direction of (+) strand synthesis
   3646..3801    -  CDS            lacZα (fragment): LacZα fragment of β-galactosidase; lacZ fragment
   3809..3827    +  promoter       T7 promoter: promoter for bacteriophage T7 RNA polymerase
   4075..5099    -  CDS            HygR (fragment): aminoglycoside phosphotransferase from E. coli; aph(4)-Ia; confers resistance to hygromycin
   5108..5437    -  promoter       SV40 promoter: SV40 enhancer and early promoter
   5457..5476    -  promoter       SV40 promoter (fragment): SV40 enhancer and early promoter
   5480..5704    -  polyA_signal   bGH poly(A) signal: bovine growth hormone polyadenylation signal
   5738..6451    -  CDS            mEGFP: mEGFP is a basic (constitutively fluorescent) green fluorescent protein published in 2002, derived from Aequorea victoria. It has moderate acid sensitivity.
   6464..3       -  CDS            H2B (across the origin) (sequence withheld): human histone H2B; HIST1H2BJ
