[The description below was written by a language model from this plasmid's Addgene catalogue record and pLannotate feature annotations shown in this document.]
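Description:
p2T-CMV-H2B-eGFP-SV40-Hygro is a mammalian expression plasmid built on the pminiTol2 backbone, a minimal Tol2 transposon vector in which a cargo placed between the Tol2 terminal repeats can be integrated into a host genome when Tol2 transposase is supplied separately. The automated feature table does not annotate the Tol2 arms themselves, so their positions are not documented in the record. In bacteria the 6.8 kb plasmid replicates from a high-copy ColE1/pUC-type origin and is selected with ampicillin through the β-lactamase gene. The backbone also retains an f1 origin, T3 and T7 promoters, and remnants of the lac promoter/operator, lacZα and lacI, typical of a pBluescript-like cloning vector.

The payload consists of two cassettes arranged in tandem on the same strand. In the first, the human cytomegalovirus immediate early enhancer and promoter drive a fusion of human histone H2B to a green fluorescent protein, terminated by the bovine growth hormone polyadenylation signal. The catalogue calls the reporter eGFP, while the annotation software matched it to the closely related mEGFP. Because H2B is incorporated into chromatin, the fusion gives constitutive, bright nuclear labelling that remains associated with chromosomes through mitosis. Immediately downstream, the SV40 enhancer/early promoter drives a hygromycin resistance gene, allowing selection of stably modified cells; no polyadenylation signal is annotated for this cassette. The stated purpose is constitutive H2B-eGFP expression, which suits live imaging and tracking of nuclei. The associated publication concerns extrusion of intestinal epithelial cells.
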