Addgene plasmid #240801: p2T-CMV-H2B-eGFP-SV40-Hygro
Purpose: Constitutive expression of H2B-eGFP
Depositing lab: Hans Clevers. Depositing organization: Hubrecht Institute. Publication: Epithelial tension controls intestinal cell extrusion. Krueger D, Spoelstra WK, Mastebroek DJ, Kok RNU, Wu S, Nikolaev M, Bannier-Helaouet M, Gjorevski N, Lutolf M, van Es J, van Zon J, Tans SJ, Clevers H. Science. 2025 Sep 4;389(6764):eadr8753. doi: 10.1126/science.adr8753. Epub 2025 Sep 4. PubMed 40906841.
Backbone
  Vector backbone: pminiTol2
  Vector type: Mammalian Expression
Growth in bacteria
  Bacterial resistance: Ampicillin, 100 μg/mL
  Growth temperature: 37°C
  Growth strain: DH5alpha
  Copy number: High Copy
Gene/Insert
  Gene/Insert name: H2B-eGFP
  Species: Synthetic
  Mutation: none
  Promoter: CMV
  Cloning method: Gibson Cloning
Terms and licenses: Academic/Nonprofit Terms; Industry Terms: Not Available to Industry
How to cite: p2T-CMV-H2B-eGFP-SV40-Hygro was a gift from Hans Clevers (Addgene plasmid # 240801 ; http://n2t.net/addgene:240801 ; RRID:Addgene_240801)
